>Addgene plasmid #54213 | mEmerald-Palladin-C-7 | depositor partial sequence | sequence record 84358 | insert sequence
ACGTCAGATCCGCTAGCGCTACCGGTCGCCACCATGGTGAGCAAGGGCGAGGAGCTGTTCACCGGGGTGG
TGCCCATCCTGGTCGAGCTGGACGGCGACGTAAACGGCCACAAGTTCAGCGTGTCCGGCGAGGGCGAGGG
CGATGCCACCTACGGCAAGCTGACCCTGAAGTTCATCTGCACCACCGGCAAGCTGCCCGTGCCCTGGCCC
ACCCTCGTGACCACCTTGACCTACGGCGTGCAGTGCTTCGCCCGCTACCCCGACCACATGAAGCAGCACG
ACTTCTTCAAGTCCGCCATGCCCGAAGGCTACGTCCAGGAGCGCACCATCTTCTTCAAGGACGACGGCAA
CTACAAGACCCGCGCCGAGGTGAAGTTCGAGGGCGACACCCTGGTGAACCGCATCGAGCTGAAGGGCATC
GACTTCAAGGAGGACGGCAACATCCTGGGGCACAAGCTGGAGTACAACTACAACAGCCACAAGGTCTATA
TCACCGCCGACAAGCAGAAGAACGGCATCAAGGTGAACTTCAAGACCCGCCACAACATCGAGGACGGCAG
CGTGCAGCTCGCCGACCACTACCAGCAGAACACCCCCATCGGCGACGGCCCCGTGCTGCTGCCCGACAAC
CACTACCTGAGCACCCAGTCCAAGCTGAGCAAAGACCCCAACGAGAAGCGCGATCACATGGTCCTGCTGG
AGTTCGTGACCGCCGCCGGGATCACTCTCGGCATGGACGAGCTGTACAAGTCCGGACTCAGATCTCGAGT
GAGCGCTCTGGCCTCCCGCGCTACCGCCATGCAGTCCTCCGGCTCCTTCAACTACGCGCGCCCTAAGCAG
TTCATCGCGGCGCAGAACCTGGGTCCCGCATCGGGGCTGCCCACGCCAACCTCCAGCCCCAGCTCCTCCA
GCTTGCCGTCACCATTGTCCCCCACGCCCAGGCCCTTCGGCCGCGCGCCCGGGCCGCCCTTCGTGGAACC
CGAGGCCATGTGGGGCCCGTCCTCGCCCTCGCCGCCACCGCCGCCACCTCCGGTCTTCAGCCCCTCTGCA
GCCTACCCGGTGCCCGACGTGTTCCCACTGCCACCGCCGCCGCCACCGCTACCTAGCTCCACCTCACACT
GCGCCTCGCCCGCCCGCTTCGGCCCCAGCCAGACGCCCGCAGCCTTCCTCAGCGCCCTGCTGCCCTCTCA
GCCACCGCCTGTCGCTGTCAACGCCCTGGGGCTGCCCAAGGGAGTCACCCCCGCGGGGTTCCCAAAGAAG
TCCAGTAGAACTGCTAGAATTGCCTCTGATGAGGAGATTCAAGGCACAAAGGATGCTGTCATCCAAGACC
TGGAACGGAAGCTTCGCTTCAAGGAGGACCTTCTGAACAATGGCCAACCGAGGCTAACCTATGAGGAAAG
AATGGCTCGCCGCCTGCTTGGAGCCGACAGCGCAAACGTCTTCAACATCCAGGAGCCAGAGGAAACGGCA
GCCAATCAGGAGTACAAAGTCTCTAGCTGCGAGCAGAGGCTGATTAGCGAGATTGAATACAGGCTGGAGC
GCTCCCCTGTGGATGAGTCGGGAGACGAGGTGCAGGATCCAGATGTGCCTGTGGAGAACGCAACAGCTCC
CTTCTTTGAGATGAAGCTGAAACACTACAAGATCTTTGAGGGGATGCCGGTGACTTTCACGTGTCGAGTG
GCTGGGAATCCAAAGCCAAAGATCTATTGGTTTAAAGATGGGAAGCAGATTTCTCCGAAGAGCGATCACT
ACACCATTCAGAGAGACCTTGATGGGACCTGCTCTCTCCACACCACGGCCTCTACCCTAGACGACGATGG
GAACTACACCATCATGGCTGCCAACCCTCAGGGTCGCGTCAGTTGTACAGGAAGGCTAATGGTACAGGCT
GTCAACCAAAGAGGCCGCAGTCCCCGCTCTCCCTCAGGCCATCCTCATGCCAGAAGGCCTCGCTCTCGAT
CACGGGACAGTGGAGATGAAAACGAGCCCATTCAGGAGCGATTCTTCAGACCTCACTTCCTGCAGGCTCC
TGGAGACCTGACCGTTCAGGAAGGCAAGCTCTGCAGGATGGACTGCAAGGTCAGTGGGTTACCAACCCCA
GATCTCAGCTGGCAACTAGACGGAAAGCCCATACGCCCCGACAGTGCTCACAAGATGCTGGTCCGTGAGA
ATGGGGTCCACTCCCTCATTATAGAGCCAGTCACGTCCCGGGACGCCGGCATCTACACATGTATTGCCAC
CAACAGAGCAGGACAGAACTCGTTTAACCTGGAGCTTGTGGTTGCTGCTAAGGAAGCACACAAGGCCCCT
GTGTTTATGGAGAAGCTACAGAACACGGGGGTTGCTGATGGATACCCAGTGCGGCTAGAATGCCGTGTCT
CCGGAGTGCCGCCACCTCAGATATTTTGGAAGAAAGAAAATGAATCGCTCACTCATAGCACTGAGCGAGT
AAGCATGCACCAGGATAATCATGGCTACATCTGCCTGCTCATCCAGGGAGCCACAAAGGAAGACGCTGGG
TGGTACACTGTGTCTGCCAAGAACGAAGCAGGCATTGTGTCCTGCACTGCCCGGCTGGATGTCTACACCC
AGTGGCACCAGCAGCCACAGACCACCAAGCCAAAAAAAGTACGGCCCTCGGCCAGTCGCTACGCAGCACT
TTCGGACCAGGGACTAGACATCAAAGCCGCTTTCCAACCTGAAGCCAGCCCATCTCACCTGACTCTGAAC
AGCGGCTTGGTAGAAAGTGAAGACCTGTGAGAATTCTGCAGTCGACGGTACCGCGGGCCCGGGATCCACC
GGATCTAGATAACTGATCATAATCAGCCATACCACAT
