>Addgene plasmid #54213 | mEmerald-Palladin-C-7 | addgene partial sequence | sequence record 92619 | EGFP-C 5'-CATGGTCCTGCTGGAGTTCGTG-3'
GAGCTGTACAAGTCCGGACTCAGATCTCGAGTGAGCGCTCTGGCCTCCCGCGCTACCGCCATGCAGTCCT
CCGGCTCCTTCAACTACGCGCGCCCTAAGCAGTTCATCGCGGCGCAGAACCTGGGTCCCGCATCGGGGCT
GCCCACGCCAACCTCCAGCCCCAGCTCCTCCAGCTTGCCGTCACCATTGTCCCCCACGCCCAGGCCCTTC
GGCCGCGCGCCCGGGCCGCCCTTCGTGGAACCCGAGGCCATGTGGGGCCCGTCCTCGCCCTCGCCGCCAC
CGCCGCCACCTCCGGTCTTCAGCCCCTCTGCAGCCTACCCGGTGCCCGACGTGTTCCCACTGCCACCGCC
GCCGCCACCGCTACCTAGCTCCACCTCACACTGCGCCTCGCCCGCCCGCTTCGGCCCCAGCCAGACGCCC
GCAGCCTTCCTCAGCGCCCTGCTGCCCTCTCAGCCACCGCCTGTCGCTGTCAACGCCCTGGGGCTGCCCA
AGGGAGTCACCCCCGCGGGGTTCCCAAAGAAGTCCAGTAGAACTGCTAGAATTGCCTCTGATGAGGAGAT
TCAAGGCACAAAGGATGCTGTCATCCAAGACCTGGAACGGAAGCTTCGCTTCAAGGAGGACCTTCTGAAC
AATGGCCAACCGAGGCTAACCTATGAGGAAAGAATGGCTCGCCGCCTGCTTGGAGCCGACAGCGCAAACG
TCTTCAACATCCAGGAGCCAGAGGAAACGGCAGCCAATCAGGAGTACAAAGTCTCTAGCTGCGAGCAGAG
GCTGATTAGCGAGATTGAATACAGGCTGGAGCGCTCCC
