[The description below was written by a language model from this plasmid's Addgene catalogue record.]
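Description:
mEmerald-Palladin-C-7 is a mammalian expression plasmid built on the mEmerald-C1 backbone (about 4.75 kb without the insert), a C1-style fluorescent protein fusion vector. It is maintained in E. coli as a high-copy plasmid under kanamycin selection. The same backbone provides a neomycin resistance marker, so transfected mammalian cells can be selected with G418 when stable lines are wanted. The record gives no feature table, so the origins of replication and the exact layout of the resistance cassette are not documented here. The listed sequencing primer sites point to a CMV promoter upstream of the fusion and an SV40 polyadenylation signal downstream.

The payload is mouse palladin (Mus musculus), expressed from the CMV promoter as a fusion with mEmerald at its N terminus, the fluorescent protein being supplied by the backbone. Palladin is an actin-associated cytoskeletal protein, and mEmerald is a bright green GFP derivative, with excitation and emission maxima recorded as 487 nm and 509 nm. The "C-7" in the name probably denotes the C-type vector configuration and a linker of seven residues between the fluorescent protein and palladin, but the record does not state this explicitly, and the cloning method is listed as unknown.

The stated purpose is localization. The fusion serves as a green fluorescent marker of the cytoskeleton in transfected mammalian cells, suited to live-cell or fixed-cell fluorescence microscopy of palladin distribution and of the cytoskeletal structures it decorates.
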