Addgene plasmid #54213: mEmerald-Palladin-C-7
Purpose: Localization: Cytoskeleton, Excitation: 487, Emission: 509
Depositing lab: Michael Davidson. Depositing organization: Florida State University, Tallahassee.
Backbone
  Vector backbone: mEmerald-C1
  Backbone size w/o insert (bp): 4750
  Vector type: Mammalian Expression
  Selectable markers: Neomycin (select with G418)
Growth in bacteria
  Bacterial resistance: Kanamycin, 50 μg/mL
  Growth temperature: 37°C
  Growth strain: DH5alpha
  Copy number: High Copy
Gene/Insert
  Gene/Insert name: Palladin (alt name: NM_001293774.1)
  Species: M. musculus (mouse)
  Promoter: CMV
  Tag / fusion protein: mEmerald (N terminal on backbone)
  Cloning method: Unknown
  Sequencing primers: 5′ CMV-F; 3′ SV40pA-R
Terms and licenses: Academic/Nonprofit Terms; Industry Terms
Depositor comments: . Excitation = 487; Emission = 509. Localization data: Cytoskeleton
How to cite: mEmerald-Palladin-C-7 was a gift from Michael Davidson (Addgene plasmid # 54213 ; http://n2t.net/addgene:54213 ; RRID:Addgene_54213)
